Addgene plasmid #216957: pST39-Mega'-deltaLSK
Purpose: Mega' with knockout of GvpL, GvpS and GvpK
Depositing lab: George Lu. Depositing organization: Rice University. Publication: Elucidating the assembly of gas vesicles by systematic protein-protein interaction analysis. Iburg M, Anderson AP, Wong VT, Anton ED, He A, Lu GJ. EMBO J. 2024 Oct;43(19):4156-4172. doi: 10.1038/s44318-024-00178-2. Epub 2024 Sep 3. PubMed 39227754.
Backbone
  Vector backbone: pST39
  Vector type: Bacterial Expression
Growth in bacteria
  Bacterial resistance: Ampicillin, 100 μg/mL
  Growth temperature: 30°C
  Growth strain: DH5alpha
  Copy number: Low Copy
Gene/Insert
  Gene/Insert name: Mega' with knockout of GvpL, GvpS and GvpK
  Species: Synthetic; Priestia megaterium
  Cloning method: Gibson Cloning
Terms and licenses: Academic/Nonprofit Terms; Industry Terms: Not Available to Industry
Depositor comments: Please visit https://www.biorxiv.org/content/10.1101/2023.07.23.550228v1 for bioRxiv preprint.
How to cite: pST39-Mega'-deltaLSK was a gift from George Lu (Addgene plasmid # 216957 ; http://n2t.net/addgene:216957 ; RRID:Addgene_216957)
