[The description below was written by a language model from this plasmid's Addgene catalogue record and pLannotate feature annotations shown in this document.]
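Description:
pST39-Mega'-deltaLSK is a bacterial expression plasmid built on the pST39 backbone and carrying a variant of the "Mega'" gas vesicle gene cluster from Priestia megaterium (formerly Bacillus megaterium), assembled by Gibson cloning. The 7,465 nt sequence is maintained in E. coli through a ColE1/pMB1-type origin. The adjacent rop gene and the pBR322 bom region fit the catalogue's low-copy designation. Selection is by ampicillin, through the TEM beta-lactamase gene (bla) expressed from its own promoter. Short hits to an RSF origin, mbeC, ydeC and a T7 gene 10-derived solubility tag are only fragments, probably backbone remnants or chance similarities rather than functional parts.

The payload lies between a T7 promoter and a T7 terminator, so the cluster is transcribed by T7 RNA polymerase and needs a host that supplies that enzyme. Within this roughly 4.8 kb interval the automated annotation identifies only gvpB, the GvpA-type major shell protein, and gvpJ, a protein thought to influence vesicle shape. The rest of the region is unannotated, and the record does not list which other gvp genes it contains. According to the catalogue entry, GvpL, GvpS and GvpK have been knocked out in this version, but it does not say how the knockouts were made.

Gas vesicles are hollow, gas-filled protein nanostructures whose formation depends on a set of accessory assembly proteins. This plasmid comes from a study that examined gas vesicle assembly through systematic protein-protein interaction analysis. A triple-knockout cluster of this kind would allow testing of how loss of these three proteins affects heterologous vesicle formation, although the record does not describe the specific experiments.
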