Features (pLannotate 1.2.2; 14 found; start..end, strand, type, name):
     48..181     +  rep_origin     RSF ori (fragment): Plasmids containing the RSF 1030 origin of replication can be propagated in E. coli cells that contain additional plasmids with compatible origins.
    186..325     -  misc_feature   bom: basis of mobility region from pBR322
    427..618     -  CDS            rop: Rop protein, which maintains plasmids at low copy number; rop
    658..768     +  CDS            mbeC (fragment): MBEC_ECOLX - Experimental evidence at protein level: Swiss-Prot protein existence level 1. Required for efficient mobilization of ColE1 plasmid and is thus essential to promote the specific transfer of the plasmid during conjugation. Probably functions by inducing DNA bending, helping the MbeA relaxase to melt the DNA around the nic site and cleave the phosphodiester bond. Binds specifically double-stranded DNA (dsDNA) containing the ColE1 oriT but does not recognize the inverted repeat (IR). From Escherichia coli.
    855..873     +  promoter       T7 promoter: promoter for bacteriophage T7 RNA polymerase
   1121..1384    +  CDS            gvpB: GVPB_BACME - Protein inferred from homology: Swiss-Prot protein existence level 3. Gas vesicles are small, hollow, gas filled protein structures that are found in several microbial planktonic microorganisms. They allow the positioning of the organism at the favorable depth for growth. GvpA type proteins form the essential core of the structure. From Bacillus megaterium.
   3810..4109    +  CDS            gvpJ: GVPJ_BACME - Protein inferred from homology: Swiss-Prot protein existence level 3. Gas vesicles are small, hollow, gas filled protein structures that are found in several microbial planktonic microorganisms. They allow the positioning of the organism at the favorable depth for growth. This protein could be important for the shape determination of the gas vesicle. From Bacillus megaterium.
   5528..5647    -  CDS            ydeC (fragment): YDEC_BACSU - Protein predicted: Swiss-Prot protein existence level 4. From Bacillus subtilis (strain 168).
   5680..5729    +  CDS            SET1 (fragment): solubility-enhancement tag derived from T7 phage gene 10B
   5737..5784    +  terminator     T7 terminator: transcription terminator for bacteriophage T7 RNA polymerase
   5851..5942    +  promoter       AmpR promoter: bla
   5943..6800    +  CDS            bla: BLAT_ECOLX - Experimental evidence at protein level: Swiss-Prot protein existence level 1. TEM-type are the most prevalent beta-lactamases in enterobacteria; they hydrolyze the beta-lactam bond in susceptible beta-lactam antibiotics, thus conferring resistance to penicillins and cephalosporins. TEM-3 and TEM-4 are capable of hydrolyzing cefotaxime and ceftazidime. TEM-5 is capable of hydrolyzing ceftazidime. TEM-6 is capable of hydrolyzing ceftazidime and aztreonam. TEM-8/CAZ-2, TEM- 16/CAZ-7 and TEM-24/CAZ-6 are markedly active against ceftazidime. IRT- 4 shows resistance to beta-lactamase in
   6807..6846    +  terminator     fd terminator: central terminator from bacteriophage fd (Otsuka and Kunisawa, 1982)
   6877..7465    +  rep_origin     ori: high-copy-number ColE1/pMB1/pBR322/pUC origin of replication
>Addgene plasmid #216957 | pST39-Mega'-deltaLSK | addgene full sequence | sequence record 457050 | Addgene NGS Result
AACGCCAGCAACGCGGCCTTTTTACGGTTCCTGGCCTTTTGCTGGCCTTTTGCTCACATGTTCTTTCCTG
CGTTATCCCCTGATTCTGTGGATAACCGTATTACCGCCTTTGAGTGAGCTGATACCGCTCGCCGCAGCCG
AACGACCGAGCGCAGCGAGTCAGTGAGCGAGGAAGCGGAAGAGCGCCTGATGCGGTATTTTCTCCTTACG
CATCTGTGCGGTATTTCACACCGCAATGGTGCACTCTCAGTACAATCTGCTCTGATGCCGCATAGTTAAG
CCAGTATACACTCCGCTATCGCTACGTGACTGGGTCATGGCTGCGCCCCGACACCCGCCAACACCCGCTG
ACGCGCCCTGACGGGCTTGTCTGCTCCCGGCATCCGCTTACAGACAAGCTGTGACCGTCTCCGGGAGCTG
CATGTGTCAGAGGTTTTCACCGTCATCACCGAAACGCGCGAGGCAGCTGCGGTAAAGCTCATCAGCGTGG
TCGTGAAGCGATTCACAGATGTCTGCCTGTTCATCCGCGTCCAGCTCGTTGAGTTTCTCCAGAAGCGTTA
ATGTCTGGCTTCTGATAAAGCGGGCCATGTTAAGGGCGGTTTTTTCCTGTTTGGTCACTGATGCCTCCGT
GTAAGGGGGATTTCTGTTCATGGGGTAATGATACCGATGAAACGAGAGAGGATGCTCACGATACGGGTTA
CTGATGATGAACATGCCCGGTTACTGGAACGTTGTGAGGGTAAACAACTGGCGGTATGGATGCGGCGGGA
CCAGAGAAAAATCACTCAGGGTCAATGCCAGCGCTTCGTTAATACAGATGTAGGTGTTGGCACCATGCAT
CGATCCCGCGAAATTAATACGACTCACTATAGGGAGACCACAACGGTTTCCCTCTAGAGATAGCTTAGCG
ATGTGAAAGAAGCTGGAGAAAACTTTCAAGAAAAAGTTTCTTCTTCAGACGATAAAGAGAAGTCAAAAAA
TAAGCGGAAAATAAAAGGCGTAAATCAGATTAAAAAAGCAACGGATATTAAAAGCTCTACTAAGATTAAA
AGTTCTAATGATATTAAATCATCTACAGATTTAAAAACAATGGGATCATAAGCGAAAGGAGAAATGAGAT
ATGTCTATTCAAAAAAGTACTAATAGTTCAAGTTTAGCAGAAGTCATTGACCGTATTTTAGATAAAGGAA
TTGTTATTGATGCTTTTGCAAGAGTTTCTGTTGTAGGAATTGAAATTTTAACGATTGAAGCGCGAGTGGT
TATTGCCAGTGTTGATACATGGTTACGCTATGCAGAAGCAGTAGGGCTTCTTCGTGACGACGTAGAAGAA
AACGGTCTTCCTGAACGTTCAAATTCAAGTGAAGGGCAGCCGCGTTTTAGTATTTAATATGAAGTGGTAT
GGAACCTTCCTTTTTTGAGGGTGGTTCCAGCTTTTAGATCTAACTATTGGAGGCTACTAAAAATGGAAAT
TAAAAAAATTATGCAAGCCGTGAACGACTTTTTCGGTGAACACGTAGCTCCTCCTCATAAAATTACCTCG
GTGGAAGCTACTGAAGATGAAGGTTGGAGAGTTATTGTTGAAGTCATTGAAGAACGAGAATATATGAAAA
AATACGCCAAAGATGAAATGCTCGGAACGTACGAGTGCTTTGTAAATAAAGAAAAAGAAGTCATTTCATT
CAAACGACTCGACGTCAGATATAGAAGCGCCATTGGCATTGAAGCATAAACGATAAGATGGCAGGAGGAA
CGTAAAAATGACCGTCTTAACAGACAAAAGGAAAAAAGGCAGTGGAGCTTTTATACAAGATGACGAGACA
AAAGAGGTTCTTTCAAGAGCGCTGAGCTATTTAAAATCCGGCTATTCCATTCATTTTACAGGTCCTGCCG
GCGGAGGCAAAACCTCTTTAGCGCGAGCGCTTGCTAAAAAGAGAAAGCGTCCTGTAATGCTGATGCACGG
GAATCACGAGCTCAACAACAAAGATTTAATTGGCGATTTTACGGGATACACGAGCAAAAAAGTAATCGAC
CAGTACGTTCGTTCTGTCTATAAAAAAGATGAACAGGTGAGTGAAAACTGGCAGGATGGCCGATTGCTTG
AAGCTGTAAAAAATGGCTATACGCTGATTTACGACGAATTTACTCGTTCTAAGCCTGCGACGAATAATAT
CTTTCTATCGATATTAGAAGAAGGCGTGCTGCCGCTGTATGGAGTAAAAATGACCGATCCTTTTGTGCGC
GTGCATCCCGATTTCCGCGTCATCTTCACAAGCAATCCAGCTGAGTATGCCGGCGTATATGATACGCAAG
ATGCGCTTCTCGACAGGTTAATTACCATGTTTATTGATTATAAAGACATCGACAGAGAGACAGCGATTTT
AACGGAGAAAACGGACGTAGAAGAAGATGAAGCGCGCACAATTGTAACGCTCGTAGCAAACGTGCGAAAC
CGCTCTGGAGACGAAAACAGCAGCGGACTTAGCCTGCGGGCTTCGCTTATGATCGCTACCCTTGCCACGC
AGCAAGACATTCCTATCGATGGAAGTGACGAAGATTTTCAAACGTTATGTATCGATATTTTGCATCATCC
GCTTACCAAATGTTTGGATGAAGAAAATGCAAAAAGCAAAGCCGAAAAAATCATTTTAGAAGAATGTAAG
AATATAGACACTGAAGAAAAGTAAAGGAGCTTGAAAACATGAGTGAAACAAACGAAACAGGTATTTATAT
TTTTAGCGCCATTCAAACGGATAAAGACGAAGAATTTGGCGCCGTGGAAGTAGAAGGAACAAAAGCTGAA
ACATTTTTGATTCGCTACAAAGACGCGGCTATGGTAGCAGCTGAAGTACCGATGAAAATTTATCATCCTA
ATCGCCAAAATTTATTAATGCATCAAAACGCAGTAGCAGCGATTATGGACAAGAACGATACGGTTATTCC
AATCAGCTTTGGGAATGTATTCAAATCAAAAGAAGACGTAAAAGTTCTTTTGGAAAACCTTTATCCGCAG
TTTGAAAAGCTGTTTCCAGCGATCAAAGGAAAAATTGAAGTCGGTTTAAAAGTAATTGGGAAAAAAGAAT
GGCTTGAGAAAAAAGTAAACGAAAATCCTGAACTTGAGAAAGTATCAGCATCCGTAAAAGGAAAATCAGA
AGCAGCCGGTTATTATGAGCGTATTCAACTTGGAGGAATGGCTCAAAAGATGTTTACTTCCCTGCAAAAA
GAAGTCAAGACAGATGTGTTTTCTCCGCTTGAAGAAGCAGCGGAAGCAGCAAAAGCAAATGAGCCAACGG
GCGAAACGATGCTTTTAAACGCGTCTTTCTTAATTAACCGAGAAGATGAAGCGAAGTTTGATGAAAAAGT
AAATGAAGCGCATGAAAACTGGAAAGACAAAGCCGATTTTCATTACAGCGGTCCTTGGCCTGCTTATAAT
TTTGTGAACATTCGCCTAAAAGTAGAAGAGAAATAACGTGCTTCACAAATTAGTAACCGCACCCATTAAC
CTTGTAGTGAAAATCGGCGAAAAAGTACAGGAAGAAGCTGATAAACAGCTATATGACCTTCCGACGATTC
AGCAAAAGCTCATTCAGCTTCAAATGATGTTTGAGCTTGGTGAAATTCCAGAAGAAGCGTTTCAAGAAAA
AGAAGATGAATTGTTAATGAGGTACGAAATTGCGAAACGCAGAGAAATTGAACAATGGGAAGAGCTAACA
CAAAAAAGAAATGAGGAATCCTAGACCCTTGCGAGCAGTCGTATGCTTTCTCGAATTCCGAGCGGTTAAG
CGTGACAGGCGGTCAGTAGGAGGAACAGTATGGCAGTCGAACATAATATGCAGTCAAGTACGATTGTAGA
TGTGCTCGAAAAGATTTTGGATAAAGGAGTCGTTATAGCGGGGGACATCACCGTAGGAATTGCAGATGTC
GAGCTATTAACGATAAAGATCCGCTTGATTGTGGCTTCGGTTGATAAGGCAAAAGAAATCGGCATGGACT
GGTGGGAAAATGATCCGTATCTCAGTTCAAAAGGAGCCAATAACAAAGCGCTCGAAGAAGAAAATAAAAT
GCTGCATGAGCGGTTAAAAACGCTTGAAGAAAAAATAGAAACGAAACGTTAAAAACTGTACGCTACTTAA
AAAATGGAGGGATTTACAATGGCAACTGAAACAAAATTAGATAACACACAGGCAGAAAACAAGGAAAATA
AAAATGCGGAAAACGGTTCAAAAGAAAAGAACGGTTCAAAAGCAAGCAAAACAACAAGCAGCGGGCCAAT
CAAACGAGCGGTAGCAGGAGGCATCATCGGTGCAACGATTGGATATGTATCGACTCCTGAAAATCGAAAA
AGTCTCCTTGACCGCATTGATACAGACGAATTAAAAAGCAAAGCATCTGATTTAGGAACAAAGGTAAAAG
AAAAATCAAAAAGCAGCGTGGCCAGCCTGAAAACATCTGCGGGAAGCTTGTTTAAAAAAGATAAAGATAA
ATCAAAAGATGATGAAGAAAACGTAAATTCTTCTAGTAGCGAAACAGAAGACGATAACGTTCAAGAGTAC
GACGAGTTAAAAGAAGAAAATCAAACTCTTCAAGATCGCTTATCACAGCTTGAAGAAAAAATGAACATGC
TTGTTGAGCTTAGCCTCAATAAAAATCAAGACGAAGAAGCGGAAGATACAGATTCCGACGAAGAAGAGAA
CGATGAGAACGATGAAAACGATGAAAACGAGCAGGACGATGAAAACGAAGAAGAAACATCTAAGCCACGT
AAAAAGGATAAAAAAGAAGCTGAGGAAGAAGAAAGTGAAAGTGACGAAGACAGCGAGGAAGAAGAGGAAG
ATTCTCGCTCAAACAAAAAAAATAAAAAAGTAAAAACAGAAGAAGAAGACGAAGATGAAAGCGAAGAAGA
AAAAAAGGAAGCGAAACCAAAAAAGTCAACAGCTAAAAAATCAAAAAATACAAAAGCAAAGAAAAACACG
GACGAAGAAGATGATGAAGCAACATCTCTTTCTAGTGAAGACGATACAACAGCCTAAGACGTAAAGGAGG
AAAGAAAGACATGAGTACAGGCCCTTCTTTTTCAACTAAAGACAATACGCTTGAATACTTTGTGAAAGCT
TCTAATAAACACGGCTTTTCACTTGATATTTCATTAAATGTAAACGGCGCTGTGATTTCCGGTACCATGA
TTTCAGCAAAAGAATACTTTGATTACTTAAGCGAAACGTTTGAAGAAGGCAGTGAAGTGGCTCAGGCGCT
AAGCGAACAATTCTCTTTAGCAAGCGAAGCGAGCGAATCAAACGGAGAAGCAGAAGCCCATTTTATTCAT
TTGAAAAATACAAAGATTTACTGTGGAGACAGTAAATCTACTCCTTCTAAAGGCAAAATCTTTTGGAGAG
GGAAAATAGCAGAAGTAGACGGGTTTTTCTTAGGAAAGATTTCTGATGCAAAATCAACGAGTAAAAAGAG
TTCATAAAAAACGGCGGGGTGATTGCCCCGCCGTTTTTTAGTGATGTGATGAGATGTGCAGCTTCTTTTT
TCGATACATGAGCGGAGTCATCTTCATTTCTTTTCGAAACTGATTAATAAAATAGCTTGTACTATTAAAC
CCTACTTGATAGGCGACTTCCGTCACATTTGCTTCTGCTTGCTGCAGTCCGGATTCGCGAACGCGTCTCG
AGAGATCCGGCTGCTAACAAAGCCCGAAAGGAAGCTGAGTTGGCTGCTGCCACCGCTGAGCAATAACTAG
CATAACCCCTTGGGGCCTCTAAACGGGTCTTGAGGGGTTTTTTGCTGAAAGGAGGAACTATATCCGACTA
GTAGCCCGCCTAATGAGCGGGCTTTTTTTTAATTCCCCTATTTGTTTATTTTTCTAAATACATTCAAATA
TGTATCCGCTCATGAGACAATAACCCTGATAAATGCTTCAATAATATTGAAAAAGGAAGAGTATGAGTAT
TCAACATTTCCGTGTCGCCCTTATTCCCTTTTTTGCGGCATTTTGCCTTCCTGTTTTTGCTCACCCAGAA
ACGCTCGTGAAAGTAAAAGACGCAGAGGACCAATTGGGGGCACGAGTGGGATACATAGAACTGGACTTGA
ATAGCGGTAAAATCCTTGAGAGTTTTCGCCCTGAAGAGCGTTTTCCAATGATGAGCACTTTCAAAGTTCT
GCTATGTGGAGCAGTATTATCCCGTGTAGATGCGGGGCAAGAGCAACTCGGACGACGAATACACTATTCG
CAGAATGACTTGGTTGAATACTCCCCAGTGACAGAAAAGCACCTTACGGACGGAATGACGGTAAGAGAAT
TATGTAGTGCCGCCATAACGATGAGTGATAACACTGCGGCGAACTTACTTCTGACAACCATCGGTGGACC
GAAGGAATTAACCGCTTTTTTGCACAATATGGGAGACCATGTAACTCGCCTTGACCGTTGGGAACCAGAA
CTGAATGAAGCCATACCAAACGACGAGCGAGACACCACAATGCCTGCGGCAATGGCAACAACATTACGCA
AACTATTAACTGGCGAACTACTTACTCTGGCTTCACGGCAACAATTAATAGACTGGCTTGAAGCGGATAA
AGTTGCAGGACCACTACTGCGTTCGGCACTTCCTGCTGGCTGGTTTATTGCTGATAAATCTGGGGCAGGA
GAGCGTGGTTCACGGGGTATCATTGCCGCACTTGGACCAGATGGTAAGCCTTCCCGTATCGTAGTTATCT
ACACGACGGGTAGTCAGGCAACTATGGACGAACGAAATAGACAGATTGCTGAAATAGGGGCTTCACTGAT
TAAGCATTGGTAAACCGATACAATTAAAGGCTCCTTTTGGAGCCTTTTTTTTTGGACGGACCGGTAGAAA
AGATCAAAGGATCTTCTTGAGATCCTTTTTTTCTGCGCGTAATCTGCTGCTTGCAAACAAAAAAACCACC
GCTACCAGCGGTGGTTTGTTTGCCGGATCAAGAGCTACCAACTCTTTTTCCGAAGGTAACTGGCTTCAGC
AGAGCGCAGATACCAAATACTGTCCTTCTAGTGTAGCCGTAGTTAGGCCACCACTTCAAGAACTCTGTAG
CACCGCCTACATACCTCGCTCTGCTAATCCTGTTACCAGTGGCTGCTGCCAGTGGCGATAAGTCGTGTCT
TACCGGGTTGGACTCAAGACGATAGTTACCGGATAAGGCGCAGCGGTCGGGCTGAACGGGGGGTTCGTGC
ACACAGCCCAGCTTGGAGCGAACGACCTACACCGAACTGAGATACCTACAGCGTGAGCTATGAGAAAGCG
CCACGCTTCCCGAAGGGAGAAAGGCGGACAGGTATCCGGTAAGCGGCAGGGTCGGAACAGGAGAGCGCAC
GAGGGAGCTTCCAGGGGGAAACGCCTGGTATCTTTATAGTCCTGTCGGGTTTCGCCACCTCTGACTTGAG
CGTCGATTTTTGTGATGCTCGTCAGGGGGGCGGAGCCTATGGAAA
